>Addgene plasmid #28073 | CACNA1D (2of2) or cav1.3b_R (OZ548) | depositor partial sequence | sequence record 13287 | Author sequence
TCTAGACCCGGGGAGCGCCCCTTCCAGTGTCGCATTTGCATGCGGAACTTTTCGCAGCGGACCAACCTTC
AGCGCCATACCCGTACTCATACCGGTGAAAAACCGTTTCAGTGTCGGATCTGTATGCGAAATTTCTCCGA
CAGGAGCGTGTTGAACCGCCATCTACGAACGCACACCGGCGAGAAGCCATTCCAATGCCGAATATGCATG
CGCAACTTCAGTCGGCGGGACGACCTGACGAGGCACCTAAAAACCCACCTGAGGGGATCC
