>Addgene plasmid #28073 | CACNA1D (2of2) or cav1.3b_R (OZ548) | addgene partial sequence | sequence record 34372 | 28073 with OK-61 (5' GGGTAGTACGATGACGGAACCTGTC 3')
AAAATCCAAGCTTTGGCGGCCGCTGACTACAAAGACGATGATGACAAATCTAGACCCGGGGAGCGCCCCT
TCCAGTGTCGCATTTGCATGCGGAACTTTTCGCAGCGGACCAACCTTCAGCGCCATACCCGTACTCATAC
CGGTGAAAAACCGTTTCAGTGTCGGATCTGTATGCGAAATTTCTCCGACAGGAGCGTGTTGAACCGCCAT
CTACGAACGCACACCGGCGAGAAGCCATTCCAATGCCGAATATGCATGCGCAACTTCAGTCGGCGGGACG
ACCTGACGAGGCACCTAAAAACCCACCTGAGGGGATCCTCTGCACAGTAGTAACTAGAGACTAGAAAAAG
GCCGACAAGTCCCGCTCCGCTGAAGATCCTGGCGTAATAGCGAAGAGGCCCGCACCGATCGCCCTTCCCA
ACAGTTGCGCAGCCTGAATGGCGAATGGG
[124 nt withheld, positions 450-573]
C
[91 nt withheld, positions 575-665]
A
[49 nt withheld, positions 667-715]
CCTTTGACGTTGGAGTCCACGTTCTTT
[37 nt withheld, positions 743-779]
ACCCTATCTCGGTCTATTCTTTTGATTTATAAGGGATTTTGCCGATTTCGGCCTATTGGTAAA
