[The description below was written by a language model from this plasmid's Addgene catalogue record.]
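Description:
CACNA1D (2of2) or cav1.3b_R (OZ548) is a low-copy bacterial plasmid built on the MG414 backbone (about 5.5 kb without insert) and selected with kanamycin. It needs a host that carries the lacIq allele of the lac repressor, which suggests that the array is expressed under lac-type control, although the record does not state the promoter or the origin of replication. The repository classes it as a zebrafish targeting reagent. It is really a storage and source plasmid for an engineered DNA-binding domain, not a vector delivered to fish directly.

The payload is a roughly 270 bp insert encoding an engineered zinc finger array, cloned between XbaI and BamHI sites that are both preserved so the array can be excised. The array recognises a nine-base-pair half-site, the "right" half of a nuclease target in the zebrafish gene cacna1db (cav1.3b), which encodes an L-type voltage-dependent calcium channel alpha 1D subunit. The plasmid contains no sequence from that gene. It comes from work on the OPEN (oligomerized pool engineering) selection method. In a bacterial two-hybrid assay the array gave about 5.3-fold activation on its target site.

To use it, the zinc finger coding segment must be subcloned into a separate expression vector that fuses it to the FokI cleavage domain. It is then paired with the complementary "left" array (OZ547), so that the two halves dimerise at the locus and introduce targeted mutations. The depositor notes that this array had not yet been tested for nuclease activity at the intended site.
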