Addgene plasmid #28073: CACNA1D (2of2) or cav1.3b_R (OZ548)
Depositing lab: Keith Joung. Depositing organization: Massachusetts General Hospital. Publication: Rapid "open-source" engineering of customized zinc-finger nucleases for highly efficient gene modification. Maeder ML, Thibodeau-Beganny S, Osiak A, Wright DA, Anthony RM, Eichtinger M, Jiang T, Foley JE, Winfrey RJ, Townsend JA, Unger-Wallace E, Sander JD, Muller-Lerch F, Fu F, Pearlberg J, Goebel C, Dassie JP, Pruett-Miller SM, Porteus MH, Sgroi DC, Iafrate AJ, Dobbs D, McCray PB, Cathomen T, Voytas DF, Joung JK. Mol Cell. 2008 Jul 25. 31(2):294-301. 10.1016/j.molcel.2008.06.016 PubMed 18657511.
Backbone
  Vector backbone: MG414
  Backbone size w/o insert (bp): 5493
  Vector type: Zebrafish Targeting
Growth in bacteria
  Bacterial resistance: Kanamycin, 50 μg/mL
  Growth temperature: 37°C
  Growth strain: XL1 Blue
  Growth instructions: Requires a bacterial strain such as XL1 Blue, that expresses the lacIq allele of lac repressor
  Copy number: Low Copy
Gene/Insert
  Gene/Insert name: Zinc finger array targeting CACNA1D (2of2) or cav1.3b (alt names: cacna1db; calcium channel, voltage-dependent, L type, alpha 1D subunit, b)
  Species: D. rerio (zebrafish)
  Insert size (bp): 270
  Entrez Gene: cacna1db (a.k.a. cav1.3b)
  Cloning method: Restriction Enzyme; 5′ cloning site XbaI (not destroyed); 3′ cloning site BamHI (not destroyed)
  Sequencing primers: 5′ OK.61 GGGTAGTACGATGACGGAACCTGTC
Terms and licenses: Academic/Nonprofit Terms; Industry Terms: Not Available to Industry
Depositor comments: This plasmid encodes a zinc finger array targeting half of a target sequence in the zebrafish gene CACNA1D (2of2) or cav1.3b (see below). Please note that this plasmid does NOT contain the CACNA1D (2of2) or cav1.3b sequence. Users must order the complementary plasmid CACNA1D (2of2) or cav1.3b_L (OZ547) [Addgene plasmid 28072] in order to create a zinc finger nuclease (ZFN) pair to introduce targeted mutations into this specific zebrafish gene. Users will also need to clone the zinc finger (ZF) insert of this plasmid into a zinc finger nuclease (ZFN) vector to express a FOKI fusion product. Examples of possible ZFN expression vectors that can be used are: pST1374 (Addgene plasmid 13426), pMLM290 (Addgene plasmid 21872), pMLM292 (Addgene plasmid 21873), pMLM800 (Addgene plasmid 27202) and pMLM802 (Addgene plasmid 27203). This zinc finger array was tested for binding activity to the sequence 5'-GCGGCCGAA-3' in a bacterial two hybrid assay, and resulted in 5.30 fold activation. However, this array has not yet been tested for activity as a zinc finger nuclease (i.e. for its ability to induce mutations at the intended locus). Scientists using this zinc finger array in a publication should notify and acknowledge NIH grant number R01 GM088040 in the publication. Other Articles: "Oligomerized pool engineering (OPEN): an 'open-source' protocol for making customized zinc-finger arrays." Maeder ML et al. (Nat Protoc. 2009 Sept 17. 4(10):1471-1501. Pubmed ID: 19798082 "Targeted mutagenesis in zebrafish using customized zinc-finger nucleases." Foley JE et al. (Nat Protoc. 2009 Dec 3. 4(12):1855-1867. Pubmed ID: 20010934
How to cite: CACNA1D (2of2) or cav1.3b_R (OZ548) was a gift from Keith Joung (Addgene plasmid # 28073 ; http://n2t.net/addgene:28073 ; RRID:Addgene_28073)
